Addgene plasmid #92373: pTRE/SP M87 N184X
Purpose: Inducible expression of M87 N184X spastin in mammalian cells
Depositing lab: Peter Baas. Depositing organization: Drexel University. Publication: Studies on truncating mutations of SPAST associated with Hereditary Spastic Paraplegia indicate greater accumulation and toxicity of the M1 isoform of spastin. Solowska JM, Rao AN, Baas PW. Mol Biol Cell. 2017 May 11. pii: mbc.E17-01-0047. doi: 10.1091/mbc.E17-01-0047. PubMed 28495799.
Backbone
  Vector backbone: pTRE-Tight
  Backbone manufacturer: Clontech
  Backbone size w/o insert (bp): 2600
  Vector type: Mammalian Expression
Growth in bacteria
  Bacterial resistance: Ampicillin, 100 μg/mL
  Growth temperature: 37°C
  Growth strain: DH5alpha
  Copy number: Unknown
Gene/Insert
  Gene/Insert name: spastin (alt names: SPAST; NM 014946)
  Species: H. sapiens (human)
  Insert size (bp): 1668
  Mutation: 1-460 bp deleted, N184X
  Entrez Gene: SPAST (a.k.a. ADPSP, FSP2, SPG4)
  Promoter: Tet-responsive P tight
  Cloning method: Restriction Enzyme; 5′ cloning site SmaI (destroyed during cloning); 3′ cloning site BamHI (destroyed during cloning)
Terms and licenses: Academic/Nonprofit Terms; Industry Terms: Not Available to Industry
Depositor comments: The endogenous M1 Kozak sequence was replaced with an optimal Kozak sequence to prevent leaky translation of M87 spastin. To detect spastin use an anti-spastin antibody.
How to cite: pTRE/SP M87 N184X was a gift from Peter Baas (Addgene plasmid # 92373 ; http://n2t.net/addgene:92373 ; RRID:Addgene_92373)
