[The description below was written by a language model from this plasmid's Addgene catalogue record and pLannotate feature annotations shown in this document.]
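Description:
pTRE/SP M87 N184X is a mammalian expression plasmid built on the Clontech pTRE-Tight backbone for tetracycline-regulated expression of a truncated form of human spastin (SPAST). The sequenced plasmid is about 4.3 kb. It is propagated in E. coli through a high-copy ColE1/pUC-type origin and selected with ampicillin via the β-lactamase gene and its own promoter. No mammalian selection marker is annotated.

The insert sits downstream of the P-tight promoter, which consists of seven tet operator repeats fused to a minimal CMV promoter. Transcription therefore depends on a Tet transactivator (tTA or rtTA) supplied separately, for example from a co-transfected plasmid or a Tet-system cell line. An SV40 polyadenylation signal, preceded by a residual fragment of SV40 large T antigen sequence, terminates the transcript. The spastin cDNA has its first 460 bp deleted, so translation begins at the M87 start codon and yields the shorter M87 isoform rather than full-length M1. It also carries the N184X nonsense mutation, a truncating change of the type associated with hereditary spastic paraplegia. The feature table shows the SPAST coding region as two adjacent fragments separated by a small break, which is consistent with the introduced stop interrupting the reading frame match. The depositor comment about replacing the M1 Kozak sequence to prevent leaky M87 translation appears to apply more naturally to the companion M1 constructs than to this one.

No epitope tag or reporter is present, and detection relies on an anti-spastin antibody. The plasmid is intended for inducible expression studies comparing the accumulation and toxicity of truncated M1 and M87 spastin isoforms in mammalian cells.
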