Features (pLannotate 1.2.2; 9 found; start..end, strand, type, name):
    319..338     +  misc_feature   MCS (fragment): pUC18/19 multiple cloning site
    337..645     +  CDS            SPAST (fragment): SPAST_HUMAN - Also known as ADPSP, FSP2, KIAA1083 From Homo sapiens (Human).
    647..1945    +  CDS            SPAST (fragment): SPAST_HUMAN - Also known as ADPSP, FSP2, KIAA1083 From Homo sapiens (Human).
   2069..2152    +  CDS            large T antigen (fragment): large T antigen from SV40 (simian virus 40)
   2175..2256    +  polyA_signal   SV40 poly(A) signal: SV40 polyadenylation signal
   2438..3026    -  rep_origin     ori: high-copy-number ColE1/pMB1/pBR322/pUC origin of replication
   3197..4057    -  CDS            AmpR: β-lactamase; bla; confers resistance to ampicillin, carbenicillin, and related antibiotics
   4058..4162    -  promoter       AmpR promoter: bla
   4265..314     +  promoter       tight TRE promoter (across the origin): Tet-responsive promoter PTight, consisting of seven tet operator sequences followed by the minimal CMV promoter
>Addgene plasmid #92373 | pTRE/SP M87 N184X | addgene full sequence | sequence record 181131 | Addgene NGS Result
AGTTTACTCCCTATCAGTGATAGAGAACGTATGTCGAGTTTACTCCCTATCAGTGATAGAGAACGATGTC
GAGTTTACTCCCTATCAGTGATAGAGAACGTATGTCGAGTTTACTCCCTATCAGTGATAGAGAACGTATG
TCGAGTTTACTCCCTATCAGTGATAGAGAACGTATGTCGAGTTTATCCCTATCAGTGATAGAGAACGTAT
GTCGAGTTTACTCCCTATCAGTGATAGAGAACGTATGTCGAGGTAGGCGTGTACGGTGGGAGGCCTATAT
AAGCAGAGCTCGTTTAGTGAACCGTCAGATCGCCTGGAGAATTCGAGCTCGGTACCCGCTTCTCCCGCGC
CACCATGGCAGCCAAGAGGAGCTCCGGGGCCGCGCCAGCACCTGCCTCGGCCTCGGCCCCGGCGCCGGTG
CCGGGCGGCGAGGCCGAGCGCGTCCGAGTCTTCCACAAACAGGCCTTCGAGTACATCTCCATTGCCCTGC
GCATCGATGAGGATGAGAAAGCAGGACAGAAGGAGCAAGCTGTGGAATGGTATAAGAAAGGTATTGAAGA
ACTGGAAAAAGGAATAGCTGTTATAGTTACAGGACAAGGTGAACAGTGTGAAAGAGCTAGACGCCTTCAA
GCTAAAATGATGACTTAATTTGGTTATGGCCAAGGACCGCTTACAACTTCTAGAGAAGATGCAACCAGTT
TTGCCATTTTCCAAGTCACAAACGGACGTCTATAATGACAGTACTAACTTGGCATGCCGCAATGGACATC
TCCAGTCAGAAAGTGGAGCTGTTCCAAAAAGAAAAGACCCCTTAACACACACTAGTAATTCACTGCCTCG
TTCAAAAACAGTTATGAAAACTGGATCTGCAGGCCTTTCAGGCCACCATAGAGCACCTAGTTACAGTGGT
TTATCCATGGTTTCTGGAGTGAAACAGGGATCTGGTCCTGCTCCTACCACTCATAAGGGTACTCCGAAAA
CAAATAGGACAAATAAACCTTCTACCCCTACAACTGCTACTCGTAAGAAAAAAGACTTGAAGAATTTTAG
GAATGTGGACAGCAACCTTGCTAACCTTATAATGAATGAAATTGTGGACAATGGAACAGCTGTTAAATTT
GATGATATAGCTGGTCAAGACTTGGCAAAACAAGCATTGCAAGAAATTGTTATTCTTCCTTCTCTGAGGC
CTGAGTTGTTCACAGGGCTTAGAGCTCCTGCCAGAGGGCTGTTACTCTTTGGTCCACCTGGGAATGGGAA
GACAATGCTGGCTAAAGCAGTAGCTGCAGAATCGAATGCAACCTTCTTTAATATAAGTGCTGCAAGTTTA
ACTTCAAAATACGTGGGAGAAGGAGAGAAATTGGTGAGGGCTCTTTTTGCTGTGGCTCGAGAACTTCAAC
CTTCTATAATTTTTATAGATGAAGTTGATAGCCTTTTGTGTGAAAGAAGAGAAGGGGAGCACGATGCTAG
TAGACGCCTAAAAACTGAATTTCTAATAGAATTTGATGGTGTACAGTCTGCTGGAGATGACAGAGTACTT
GTAATGGGTGCAACTAATAGGCCACAAGAGCTTGATGAGGCTGTTCTCAGGCGTTTCATCAAACGGGTAT
ATGTGTCTTTACCAAATGAGGAGACAAGACTACTTTTGCTTAAAAATCTGTTATGTAAACAAGGAAGTCC
ATTGACCCAAAAAGAACTAGCACAACTTGCTAGAATGACTGATGGATACTCAGGAAGTGACCTAACAGCT
TTGGCAAAAGATGCAGCACTGGGTCCTATCCGAGAACTAAAACCAGAACAGGTGAAGAATATGTCTGCCA
GTGAGATGAGAAATATTCGATTATCTGACTTCACTGAATCCTTGAAAAAAATAAAACGCAGCGTCAGCCC
TCAAACTTTAGAAGCGTACATACGTTGGAACAAGGACTTTGGAGATACCACTGTTTAAGGAAATACCTTT
GTAAACCTGCAGAACATTTTACTTAAAAGAGGAAACACAAGATCCTCTAGTCAGCTGACGCGTGCTAGCG
CGGCCGCATCGATAAGCTTGTCGACGATATCTCTAGAGGATCATAATCAGCCATACCACATTTGTAGAGG
TTTTACTTGCTTTAAAAAACCTCCCACACCTCCCCCTGAACCTGAAACATAAAATGAATGCAATTGTTGT
TGTTAACTTGTTTATTGCAGCTTATAATGGTTACAAATAAAGCAATAGCATCACAAATTTCACAAATAAA
GCATTTTTTTCACTGCCTCGAGCTTCCTCGCTCACTGACTCGCTGCGCTCGGTCGTTCGGCTGCGGCGAG
CGGTATCAGCTCACTCAAAGGCGGTAATACGGTTATCCACAGAATCAGGGGATAACGCAGGAAAGAACAT
GTGAGCAAAAGGCCAGCAAAAGGCCAGGAACCGTAAAAAGGCCGCGTTGCTGGCGTTTTTCCATAGGCTC
CGCCCCCCTGACGAGCATCACAAAAATCGACGCTCAAGTCAGAGGTGGCGAAACCCGACAGGACTATAAA
GATACCAGGCGTTTCCCCCTGGAAGCTCCCTCGTGCGCTCTCCTGTTCCGACCCTGCCGCTTACCGGATA
CCTGTCCGCCTTTCTCCCTTCGGGAAGCGTGGCGCTTTCTCATAGCTCACGCTGTAGGTATCTCAGTTCG
GTGTAGGTCGTTCGCTCCAAGCTGGGCTGTGTGCACGAACCCCCCGTTCAGCCCGACCGCTGCGCCTTAT
CCGGTAACTATCGTCTTGAGTCCAACCCGGTAAGACACGACTTATCGCCACTGGCAGCAGCCACTGGTAA
CAGGATTAGCAGAGCGAGGTATGTAGGCGGTGCTACAGAGTTCTTGAAGTGGTGGCCTAACTACGGCTAC
ACTAGAAGAACAGTATTTGGTATCTGCGCTCTGCTGAAGCCAGTTACCTTCGGAAAAAGAGTTGGTAGCT
CTTGATCCGGCAAACAAACCACCGCTGGTAGCGGTGGTTTTTTTGTTTGCAAGCAGCAGATTACGCGCAG
AAAAAAAGGATCTCAAGAAGATCCTTTGATCTTTTCTACGGGGTCTGACGCTCAGTGGAACGAAAACTCA
CGTTAAGGGATTTTGGTCATGAGATTATCAAAAAGGATCTTCACCTAGATCCTTTTAAATTAAAAATGAA
GTTTTAAATCAATCTAAAGTATATATGAGTAAACTTGGTCTGACAGTTACCAATGCTTAATCAGTGAGGC
ACCTATCTCAGCGATCTGTCTATTTCGTTCATCCATAGTTGCCTGACTCCCCGTCGTGTAGATAACTACG
ATACGGGAGGGCTTACCATCTGGCCCCAGTGCTGCAATGATACCGCGAGACCCACGCTCACCGGCTCCAG
ATTTATCAGCAATAAACCAGCCAGCCGGAAGGGCCGAGCGCAGAAGTGGTCCTGCAACTTTATCCGCCTC
CATCCAGTCTATTAATTGTTGCCGGGAAGCTAGAGTAAGTAGTTCGCCAGTTAATAGTTTGCGCAACGTT
GTTGCCATTGCTACAGGCATCGTGGTGTCACGCTCGTCGTTTGGTATGGCTTCATTCAGCTCCGGTTCCC
AACGATCAAGGCGAGTTACATGATCCCCCATGTTGTGCAAAAAAGCGGTTAGCTCCTTCGGTCCTCCGAT
CGTTGTCAGAAGTAAGTTGGCCGCAGTGTTATCACTCATGGTTATGGCAGCACTGCATAATTCTCTTACT
GTCATGCCATCCGTAAGATGCTTTTCTGTGACTGGTGAGTACTCAACCAAGTCATTCTGAGAATAGTGTA
TGCGGCGACCGAGTTGCTCTTGCCCGGCGTCAACACGGGATAATACCGCGCCACATAGCAGAACTTTAAA
AGTGCTCATCATTGGAAAACGTTCTTCGGGGCGAAAACTCTCAAGGATCTTACCGCTGTTGAGATCCAGT
TCGATGTAACCCACTCGTGCACCCAACTGATCTTCAGCATCTTTTACTTTCACCAGCGTTTCTGGGTGAG
CAAAAACAGGAAGGCAAAATGCCGCAAAAAAGGGAATAAGGGCGACACGGAAATGTTGAATACTCATACT
CTTCCTTTTTCAATATTATTGAAGCATTTATCAGGGTTATTGTCTCATGAGCGGATACATATTTGAATGT
ATTTAGAAAAATAAACAAATAGGGGTTCCGCGCACATTTCCCCGAAAAGTGCCACCTGACGTCTAAGAAA
CCATTATTATCATGACATTAACCTATAAAAATAGGCGTATCACGAGGCCCTTTCGTCTTCACTCG
